>Addgene plasmid #119953 | pGL403 | addgene full sequence | sequence record 238006 | Addgene NGS Result
GACGTCTTAAGACCCACTTTCACATTTAAGTTGTTTTTCTAATCCGCATATGATCAATTCAAGGCCGAAT
AAGAAGGCTGGCTCTGCACCTTGGTGATCAAATAATTCGATAGCTTGTCGTAATAATGGCGGCATACTAT
CAGTAGTAGGTGTTTCCCTTTCTTCTTTAGCGACTTGATGCTCTTGATCTTCCAATACGCAACCTAAAGT
AAAATGCCCCACAGCGCTGAGTGCATATAATGCATTCTCTAGTGAAAAACCTTGTTGGCATAAAAAGGCT
AATTGATTTTCGAGAGTTTCATACTGTTTTTCTGTAGGCCGTGTACCTAAATGTACTTTTGCTCCATCGC
GATGACTTAGTAAAGCACATCTAAAACTTTTAGCGTTATTACGTAAAAAATCTTGCCAGCTTTCCCCTTC
TAAAGGGCAAAAGTGAGTATGGTGCCTATCTAACATCTCAATGGCTAAGGCGTCGAGCAAAGCCCGCTTA
TTTTTTACATGCCAATACAATGTAGGCTGCTCTACACCTAGCTTCTGGGCGAGTTTACGGGTTGTTAAAC
CTTCGATTCCGACCTCATTAAGCAGCTCTAATGCGCTGTTAATCACTTTACTTTTATCTAATCTAGACAT
CATTAATTCCTAATTTTTGTTGACACTCTATCGTTGATAGAGTTATTTTACCACTCCCTATCAGTGATAG
AGAAAAGAATTCACGATCTTAAGTAGGCGCGGAAAATAATGGAGTTCGACTTCAACAAATACATGGACAG
CAAAGCCATGACCGTTAATGAAGCACTGAATAAAGCAATTCCGCTGCGTTATCCGCAGAAAATCTATGAA
AGCATGCGTTATAGCCTGCTGGCAGGCGGTAAACGTGTTCGTCCGGTTCTGTGTATTGCAGCATGTGAAC
TGGTTGGTGGCACCGAAGAACTGGCAATTCCGACCGCATGTGCAATTGAAATGATTCATACCATGAGCCT
GATGCATGATGATCTGCCGTGTATTGATAATGATGACCTGCGTCGTGGTAAACCGACCAATCATAAAATC
TTTGGTGAAGATACCGCAGTGACCGCAGGTAATGCACTGCATAGTTATGCATTTGAACATATTGCAGTGA
GCACCAGCAAAACCGTTGGTGCAGATCGTATTCTGCGTATGGTTAGCGAACTGGGTCGTGCAACCGGTAG
CGAAGGTGTTATGGGTGGTCAGATGGTTGATATTGCAAGTGAAGGTGATCCGAGCATTGATCTGCAGACC
CTGGAATGGATTCATATTCATAAAACCGCAATGCTGCTGGAATGTAGCGTTGTTTGTGGTGCAATTATTG
GTGGTGCAAGCGAAATTGTTATTGAACGTGCCCGTCGTTATGCACGTTGTGTTGGTCTGCTGTTTCAGGT
TGTTGATGATATTCTGGATGTGACCAAAAGCAGTGATGAACTGGGCAAAACCGCAGGCAAAGATCTGATT
AGCGATAAAGCAACCTATCCGAAACTGATGGGTCTGGAAAAAGCCAAAGAATTTTCAGATGAACTGCTGA
ATCGTGCCAAAGGTGAACTGAGCTGTTTTGATCCGGTTAAAGCAGCACCGCTGCTGGGTCTGGCAGATTA
TGTTGCATTTCGTCAGAATTAAGCTTAGAGTAAAACTAAGCATCTAAGGGGGATACTAATGGAACGTCGT
AGCGGTAACTATAATCCGAGCCGTTGGGATGTTAACTTTATTCAGAGCCTGCTGAGCGATTACAAAGAGG
ATAAACACGTTATTCGTGCAAGCGAACTGGTTACCTTAGTTAAAATGGAACTGGAAAAAGAAACCGATCA
GATTCGTCAGCTGGAACTGATTGATGATCTGCAGCGTATGGGTCTGAGCGATCATTTTCAGAACGAATTT
AAAGAAATCCTGAGCAGCATCTATTTAGATCACCACTATTACAAAAACCCGTTTCCGAAAGAAGAACGCG
ATCTGTATAGCACCAGCCTGGCATTTCGTCTGCTGCGTGAACATGGTTTTCAGGTTGCACAAGAAGTTTT
CGACAGCTTCAAAAATGAAGAGGGCGAGTTTAAAGAATCCCTGTCAGATGATACCCGTGGTCTGCTGCAG
CTGTATGAAGCCAGCTTTCTGCTGACCGAAGGTGAAACCACCCTGGAAAGCGCACGTGAATTTGCAACCA
AATTTCTGGAAGAAAAAGTGAACGAAGGTGGTGTTGACGGCGATCTGCTGACACGTATTGCATATAGCCT
GGATATTCCGCTGCATTGGCGTATTAAACGTCCGAATGCACCGGTTTGGATTGAATGGTATCGCAAACGT
CCGGATATGAATCCGGTTGTTCTGGAACTGGCAATTCTGGATCTGAATATTGTTCAGGCACAGTTTCAAG
AGGAACTGAAAGAAAGTTTTCGTTGGTGGCGTAATACCGGCTTTGTTGAAAAACTGCCGTTTGCACGTGA
TCGTCTGGTTGAATGCTATTTTTGGAACACCGGTATTATTGAACCGCGTCAGCATGCCAGCGCACGTATT
ATGATGGGTAAAGTTAATGCACTGATCACCGTGATCGATGATATCTATGACGTTTATGGTACACTGGAAG
AACTGGAACAGTTTACAGATCTGATTCGTCGTTGGGATATCAACAGCATTGATCAGCTGCCGGATTATAT
GCAGCTGTGTTTTCTGGCACTGAACAACTTTGTTGATGATACCAGCTATGATGTGATGAAAGAAAAAGGC
GTTAACGTGATTCCGTATCTGCGTCAGAGCTGGGTTGATCTGGCAGATAAATACATGGTTGAAGCCCGTT
GGTTTTATGGTGGTCATAAACCGAGCCTGGAAGAATATCTGGAAAATAGCTGGCAGAGCATTAGCGGTCC
GTGTATGCTGACCCATATCTTTTTTCGTGTTACCGATAGCTTCACCAAAGAAACAGTTGATAGCCTGTAT
AAATACCACGATCTGGTTCGTTGGAGCAGCTTTGTTCTGCGTCTGGCCGATGATCTGGGCACCAGCGTTG
AAGAGGTTAGCCGCGGCGATGTTCCGAAAAGCCTGCAGTGTTATATGAGTGATTATAATGCCAGCGAAGC
CGAAGCACGTAAACATGTTAAATGGCTGATTGCCGAAGTGTGGAAAAAAATGAACGCAGAACGTGTTAGC
AAAGATAGCCCGTTTGGCAAAGATTTTATTGGTTGTGCAGTGGATCTGGGTCGTATGGCACAGCTGATGT
ATCATAATGGTGATGGTCATGGCACCCAGCATCCGATTATTCATCAGCAGATGACCCGTACCCTGTTTGA
ACCGTTTGCATAAGGATCCAAACTCGAGTAAGGATCTCCAGGCATCAAATAAAACGAAAGGCTCAGTCGA
AAGACTGGGCCTTTCGTTTTATCTGTTGTTTGTCGGTGAACGCTCTCTACTAGAGTCACACTGGCTCACC
TTCGGGTGGGCCTTTCTGCGTTTATACCTAGGCTACAGCCGATAGTCTGGAACAGCGCACTTACGGGTTG
CTGCGCAACCCAAGTGCTACCGGCGCGGCAGCGTGACCCGTGTCGGCGGCTCCAACGGCTCGCCATCGTC
CAGAAAACACGGCTCATCGGGCATCGGCAGGCGCTGCTGCCCGCGCCGTTCCCATTCCTCCGTTTCGGTC
AAGGCTGGCAGGTCTGGTTCCATGCCCGGAATGCCGGGCTGGCTGGGCGGCTCCTCGCCGGGGCCGGTCG
GTAGTTGCTGCTCGCCCGGATACAGGGTCGGGATGCGGCGCAGGTCGCCATGCCCCAACAGCGATTCGTC
CTGGTCGTCGTGATCAACCACCACGGCGGCACTGAACACCGACAGGCGCAACTGGTCGCGGGGCTGGCCC
CACGCCACGCGGTCATTGACCACGTAGGCCAACACGGTGCCGGGGCCGTTGAGCTTCACGACGGAGATCC
AGCGCTCGGCCACCAAGTCCTTGACTGCGTATTGGACCGTCCGCAAAGAACGTCCGATGAGCTTGGAAAG
TGTCTTCTGGCTGACCACCACGGCGTTCTGGTGGCCCATCTGCGCCACGAGGTGATGCAGCAGCATTGCC
GCCGTGGGTTTCCTCGCAATAAGCCCGGCCCACGCCTCATGCGCTTTGCGTTCCGTTTGCACCCAGTGAC
CGGGCTTGTTCTTGGCTTGAATGCCGATTTCTCTGGACTGCGTGGCCATGCTTATCTCCATGCGGTAGGG
GTGCCGCACGGTTGCGGCACCATGCGCAATCAGCTGCAACTTTTCGGCAGCGCGACAACAATTATGCGTT
GCGTAAAAGTGGCAGTCAATTACAGATTTTCTTTAACCTACGCAATGAGCTATTGCGGGGGGTGCCGCAA
TGAGCTGTTGCGTACCCCCCTTTTTTAAGTTGTTGATTTTTAAGTCTTTCGCATTTCGCCCTATATCTAG
TTCTTTGGTGCCCAAAGAAGGGCACCCCTGCGGGGTTCCCCCACGCCTTCGGCGCGGCTCCCCCTCCGGC
AAAAAGTGGCCCCTCCGGGGCTTGTTGATCGACTGCGCGGCCTTCGGCCTTGCCCAAGGTGGCGCTGCCC
CCTTGGAACCCCCGCACTCGCCGCCGTGAGGCTCGGGGGGCAGGCGGGCGGGCTTCGCCCTTCGACTGCC
CCCACTCGCATAGGCTTGGGTCGTTCCAGGCGCGTCAAGGCCAAGCCGCTGCGCGGTCGCTGCGCGAGCC
TTGACCCGCCTTCCACTTGGTGTCCAACCGGCAAGCGAAGCGCGCAGGCCGCAGGCCGGAGGCACTAGTG
CTTGGATTCTCACCAATAAAAAACGCCCGGCGGCAACCGAGCGTTCTGAACAAATCCAGATGGAGTTCTG
AGGTCATTACTGGATCTATCAACAGGAGTCCAAGCGAGCTCGTAAACTTGGTCTGACAGTTACCAATGCT
TAATCAGTGAGGCACCTATCTCAGCGATCTGTCTATTTCGTTCATCCATAGTTGCCTGACTCCCCGTCGT
GTAGATAACTACGATACGGGAGGGCTTACCATCTGGCCCCAGTGCTGCAATGATACCGCGAGACCCACGC
TCACCGGCTCCAGATTTATCAGCAATAAACCAGCCAGCCGGAAGGGCCGAGCGCAGAAGTGGTCCTGCAA
CTTTATCCGCCTCCATCCAGTCTATTAATTGTTGCCGGGAAGCTAGAGTAAGTAGTTCGCCAGTTAATAG
TTTGCGCAACGTTGTTGCCATTGCTACAGGCATCGTGGTGTCACGCTCGTCGTTTGGTATGGCTTCATTC
AGCTCCGGTTCCCAACGATCAAGGCGAGTTACATGATCCCCCATGTTGTGCAAAAAAGCGGTTAGCTCCT
TCGGTCCTCCGATCGTTGTCAGAAGTAAGTTGGCCGCAGTGTTATCACTCATGGTTATGGCAGCACTGCA
TAATTCTCTTACTGTCATGCCATCCGTAAGATGCTTTTCTGTGACTGGTGAGTACTCAACCAAGTCATTC
TGAGAATAGTGTATGCGGCGACCGAGTTGCTCTTGCCCGGCGTCAATACGGGATAATACCGCGCCACATA
GCAGAACTTTAAAAGTGCTCATCATTGGAAAACGTTCTTCGGGGCGAAAACTCTCAAGGATCTTACCGCT
GTTGAGATCCAGTTCGATGTAACCCACTCGTGCACCCAACTGATCTTCAGCATCTTTTACTTTCACCAGC
GTTTCTGGGTGAGCAAAAACAGGAAGGCAAAATGCCGCAAAAAAGGGAATAAGGGCGACACGGAAATGTT
GAATACTCATACTCTTCCTTTTTCAATATTATTGAAGCATTTATCAGGGTTATTGTCTCATGAGCGGATA
CATATTTGAATGTATTTAGAAAAATAAACAAATAGGGGTTCCGCGCACATTTCCCCGAAAAGTGCCACCT
Features (pLannotate 1.2.2; 11 found; start..end, strand, type, name):
      7..630     -  CDS            TetR: tetracycline repressor TetR; tetR from transposon Tn10; TetR binds to the tetracycline operator tetO to inhibit transcription. This inhibition can be relieved by adding tetracycline or doxycycline.
    649..704     +  promoter       tetR/tetA promoters: tetR; overlapping promoters for bacterial tetR and tetA
    745..1629    +  CDS            GGPS1 (fragment): GGPPS_SINAL - Also known as GGPS. Experimental evidence at protein level: Swiss-Prot protein existence level 1. Catalyzes the trans-addition of the three molecules of IPP onto DMAPP to form geranylgeranyl pyrophosphate. From Sinapis alba (White mustard) (Brassica hirta).
   1675..3291    +  CDS            SCS_SALOF (fragment): Experimental evidence at protein level: Swiss-Prot protein existence level 1. Catalyzes the formation of 1,8-cineole from geranyl diphosphate. The enzyme also produces significant amounts of (+)- and (-)-alpha-pinene, (+)- and (-)-beta-pinene, myrcene and (+)-sabinene. From Salvia officinalis (Sage).
   3336..3407    +  terminator     rrnB T1 terminator: transcription terminator T1 from the E. coli rrnB gene
   3423..3450    +  terminator     T7Te terminator: phage T7 early transcription terminator
   3517..4179    -  CDS            pBBR1 Rep: replication protein for the broad-host-range plasmid pBBR1 from Bordetella bronchiseptica
   4180..4753    -  rep_origin     pBBR1 oriV (fragment): replication origin of the broad-host-range plasmid pBBR1 from Bordetella bronchiseptica; requires the pBBR1 Rep protein for replication
   4766..4860    -  terminator     lambda t0 terminator: transcription terminator from phage lambda
   4890..5750    -  CDS            AmpR: β-lactamase; bla; confers resistance to ampicillin, carbenicillin, and related antibiotics
   5751..5855    -  promoter       AmpR promoter: bla
