[The description below was written by a language model from this plasmid's Addgene catalogue record and pLannotate feature annotations shown in this document.]
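Description:
pGL403 is a 5,880 bp bacterial expression plasmid built on the BglBrick vector pBbB2a-GFP, designed to produce geranyl diphosphate (GPP) and the monoterpene (S)-limonene in Escherichia coli. It replicates from the broad-host-range pBBR1 origin, supported by the plasmid-encoded pBBR1 Rep protein, and is catalogued as low copy. Selection is by ampicillin through a β-lactamase gene driven by its own bla promoter and followed by a lambda t0 terminator.

The payload is a two-gene operon under tetracycline-responsive control. A divergently oriented tetR gene from Tn10 supplies the repressor, which binds the operator within the overlapping tetR/tetA promoter region and keeps transcription off until a tetracycline-class inducer relieves repression. Downstream of this promoter lie two plant coding sequences in tandem: a geranyl diphosphate synthase (gpps) from Abies grandis lacking its first 85 residues, and a limonene synthase (limS) from Mentha spicata lacking its first 56 residues. Both truncations remove the N-terminal signal sequences. The automated annotation labels these two open reading frames as fragments of a Sinapis alba geranylgeranyl diphosphate synthase and a Salvia officinalis cineole synthase. These are homology-based matches to related prenyltransferase and terpene synthase families rather than the true identities, which are given by the catalogue entry. The operon is closed by the rrnB T1 and T7Te terminators.

In use, GPPS condenses the isoprenoid precursors into GPP, which LimS cyclises to (S)-limonene. The associated publication concerns tuning of translational control for predictive pathway optimisation, suggesting that the plasmid serves as the terminal module of an engineered monoterpenoid pathway.
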