Addgene plasmid #119953: pGL403
Purpose: Expresses GPPS and LimS, for the production of GPP and (S)-limonene, in Escherichia coli.
Depositing lab: Nigel Scrutton. Depositing organization: University of Manchester. Publication: Machine learning of designed translational control allows predictive pathway optimisation in Escherichia coli. Jervis AJ, Carbonell P, Vinaixa M, Dunstan MS, Hollywood KA, Robinson CJ, Rattray NJW, Yan C, Swainston N, Currin A, Sung R, Toogood HS, Taylor S, Faulon JL, Breitling R, Takano E, Scrutton NS. ACS Synth Biol. 2018 Dec 18. doi: 10.1021/acssynbio.8b00398. PubMed 30563328.
Backbone
  Vector backbone: pBbB2a-GFP
  Backbone manufacturer: Lee, Taek Soon, et al. "BglBrick vectors and datasheets: a synthetic biology platform for gene expression." Journal of biologica
  Total vector size (bp): 5880
  Vector type: Bacterial Expression
Growth in bacteria
  Bacterial resistance: Ampicillin, 100 μg/mL
  Growth temperature: 37°C
  Growth strain: DH5alpha
  Copy number: Low Copy
Gene/Insert 1
  Gene/Insert name: gpps
  Species: Abies grandis
  Mutation: N-terminal truncation of 85 amino acid residues (signal sequence)
Gene/Insert 2
  Gene/Insert name: limS
  Species: Mentha spicata
  Mutation: N-terminal truncation of 56 amino acid residues (signal sequence)
Terms and licenses: Academic/Nonprofit Terms; Industry Terms: Not Available to Industry
How to cite: pGL403 was a gift from Nigel Scrutton (Addgene plasmid # 119953 ; http://n2t.net/addgene:119953 ; RRID:Addgene_119953)
